>Addgene plasmid #78283 | pTet01 | depositor full sequence | sequence record 146160 | pTet01 sequence 4704 bps
TTGACGGCTAGCTCAGTCCTAGGTATTGTGCTAGCTACTAGAGTCACACAGGACTACTAGATGTCCAGAT
TAGATAAAAGTAAAGTGATTAACAGCGCATTAGAGCTGCTTAATGAGGTCGGAATCGAAGGTTTAACAAC
CCGTAAACTCGCCCAGAAGCTAGGTGTAGAGCAGCCTACATTGTATTGGCATGTAAAAAATAAGCGGGCT
TTGCTCGACGCCTTAGCCATTGAGATGTTAGATAGGCACCATACTCACTTTTGCCCTTTAGAAGGGGAAA
GCTGGCAAGATTTTTTACGTAATAACGCTAAAAGTTTTAGATGTGCTTTACTAAGTCATCGCGATGGAGC
AAAAGTACATTTAGGTACACGGCCTACAGAAAAACAGTATGAAACTCTCGAAAATCAATTAGCCTTTTTA
TGCCAACAAGGTTTTTCACTAGAGAATGCATTATATGCACTCAGCGCTGTGGGGCATTTTACTTTAGGTT
GCGTATTGGAAGATCAAGAGCATCAAGTCGCTAAAGAAGAAAGGGAAACACCTACTACTGATAGTATGCC
GCCATTATTACGACAAGCTATCGAATTATTTGATCACCAAGGTGCAGAGCCAGCCTTCTTATTCGGCCTT
GAATTGATCATATGCGGATTAGAAAAACAACTTAAATGTGAAAGTGGGTCCGCTGCAAACGACGAAAACT
ACGCTTTAGTAGCTTAATAACACTGATAGTGCTAGTGTAGATCACTACTAGAGCCAGGCATCAAATAAAA
CGAAAGGCTCAGTCGAAAGACTGGGCCTTTCGTTTTATCTGTTGTTTGTCGGTGAACGCTCTCTACTAGA
GTCACACTGGCTCACCTTCGGGTGGGCCTTTCTGCGTTTATATACTAGAGTCCCTATCAGTGATAGAGAT
TGACATCCCTATCAGTGATAGAGATACTGAGCACTACTAGAAAGAGGAGAAATACTAGATGGCTTCCTCC
GAAGACGTTATCAAAGAGTTCATGCGTTTCAAAGTTCGTATGGAAGGTTCCGTTAACGGTCACGAGTTCG
AAATCGAAGGTGAAGGTGAAGGTCGTCCGTACGAAGGTACCCAGACCGCTAAACTGAAAGTTACCAAAGG
TGGTCCGCTGCCGTTCGCTTGGGACATCCTGTCCCCGCAGTTCCAGTACGGTTCCAAAGCTTACGTTAAA
CACCCGGCTGACATCCCGGACTACCTGAAACTGTCCTTCCCGGAAGGTTTCAAATGGGAACGTGTTATGA
ACTTCGAAGACGGTGGTGTTGTTACCGTTACCCAGGACTCCTCCCTGCAAGACGGTGAGTTCATCTACAA
AGTTAAACTGCGTGGTACCAACTTCCCGTCCGACGGTCCGGTTATGCAGAAAAAAACCATGGGTTGGGAA
GCTTCCACCGAACGTATGTACCCGGAAGACGGTGCTCTGAAAGGTGAAATCAAAATGCGTCTGAAACTGA
AAGACGGTGGTCACTACGACGCTGAAGTTAAAACCACCTACATGGCTAAAAAACCGGTTCAGCTGCCGGG
TGCTTACAAAACCGACATCAAACTGGACATCACCTCCCACAACGAAGACTACACCATCGTTGAACAGTAC
GAACGTGCTGAAGGTCGTCACTCCACCGGTGCTTAATAACGCTGATAGTGCTAGTGTAGATCGCTACTAG
AGCCAGGCATCAAATAAAACGAAAGGCTCAGTCGAAAGACTGGGCCTTTCGTTTTATCTGTTGTTTGTCG
GTGAACGCTCTCTACTAGAGTCACACTGGCTCACCTTCGGGTGGGCCTTTCTGCGTTTATATACTAGAAG
CGGCCGCTGCAGCTTGGACTCCTGTTGATAGATCCAGTAATGACCTCAGAACTCCATCTGGATTTGTTCA
GAACGCTCGGTTGCCGCCGGGCGTTTTTTATTGGTGAGAATCCAGGGGTCCCCAATAATTACGATTTAAA
TTGGCGAAAATGAGACGTTGATCGGCACGTAAGAGGTTCCAACTTTCACCATAATGAAATAAGATCACTA
CCGGGCGTATTTTTTGAGTTATCGAGATTTTCAGGAGCTAAGGAAGCTAAAATGGAGAAAAAAATCACTG
GATATACCACCGTTGATATATCCCAATGGCATCGTAAAGAACATTTTGAGGCATTTCAGTCAGTTGCTCA
ATGTACCTATAACCAGACCGTTCAGCTGGATATTACGGCCTTTTTAAAGACCGTAAAGAAAAATAAGCAC
AAGTTTTATCCGGCCTTTATTCACATTCTTGCCCGCCTGATGAATGCTCATCCGGAATTTCGTATGGCAA
TGAAAGACGGTGAGCTGGTGATATGGGATAGTGTTCACCCTTGTTACACCGTTTTCCATGAGCAAACTGA
AACGTTTTCATCGCTCTGGAGTGAATACCACGACGATTTCCGGCAGTTTCTACACATATATTCGCAAGAT
GTGGCGTGTTACGGTGAAAACCTGGCCTATTTCCCTAAAGGGTTTATTGAGAATATGTTTTTCGTCTCAG
CCAATCCCTGGGTGAGTTTCACCAGTTTTGATTTAAACGTGGCCAATATGGACAACTTCTTCGCCCCCGT
TTTCACCATGGGCAAATATTATACGCAAGGCGACAAGGTGCTGATGCCGCTGGCGATTCAGGTTCATCAT
GCCGTTTGTGATGGCTTCCATGTCGGCAGAATGCTTAATGAATTACAACAGTACTGCGATGAGTGGCAGG
GCGGGGCGTAATTTGACTTTTGTCCTTTTCCGCTGCATAACCCTGCTTCGGGGTCATTATAGCGATTTTT
TCGGTATATCCATCCTTTTTCGCACGATATACAGGATTTTGCCAAAGGGTTCGTGTAGACTTTCCTTGGT
GTATCCAACGGCGTCAGCCGGGCAGGATAGGTGAAGTAGGCCCACCCGCGAGCGGGTGTTCCTTCTTCAC
TGTCCCTTATTCGCACCTGGCGGTGCTCAACGGGAATCCTGCTCTGCGAGGCTGGCCGTAGGCCGGCCCT
ACCGGCGCGGCAGCGTTACCCGTGTCGGCGGCTCCAACGGCTCGCCATCGTCCAGAAAACACGGCTCATC
GGGCATCGGCAGGCGCTGCTGCCCGCGCCGTTCCCATTCCTCCGTTTCGGTCAAGGCTGGCAGGTCTGGT
TCCATGCCCGGAATGCCGGGCTGGCTGGGCGGCTCCTCGCCGGGGCCGGTCGGTAGTTGCTGCTCGCCCG
GATACAGGGTCGGGATGCGGCGCAGGTCGCCATGCCCCAACAGCGATTCGTCCTGGTCGTCGTGATCAAC
CACCACGGCGGCACTGAACACCGACAGGCGCAACTGGTCGCGGGGCTGGCCCCACGCCACGCGGTCATTG
ACCACGTAGGCCGACACGGTGCCGGGGCCGTTGAGCTTCACGACGGAGATCCAGCGCTCGGCCACCAAGT
CCTTGACTGCGTATTGGACCGTCCGCAAAGAACGTCCGATGAGCTTGGAAAGTGTCTTCTGGCTGACCAC
CACGGCGTTCTGGTGGCCCATCTGCGCCACGAGGTGATGCAGCAGCATTGCCGCCGTGGGTTTCCTCGCA
ATAAGCCCGGCCCACGCCTCATGCGCTTTGCGTTCCGTTTGCACCCAGTGACCGGGCTTGTTCTTGGCTT
GAATGCCGATTTCTCTGGACTGCGTGGCCATGCTTATCTCCATGCGGTAGGGGTGCCGCACGGTTGCGGC
ACCATGCGCAATCAGCTGCAACTTTTCGGCAGCGCGACAACAATTATGCGTTGCGTAAAAGTGGCAGTCA
ATTACAGATTTTCTTTAACCTACGCAATGAGCTATTGCGGGGGGTGCCGCAATGAGCTGTTGCGTACCCC
CCTTTTTTAAGTTGTTGATTTTTAAGTCTTTCGCATTTCGCCCTATATCTAGTTCTTTGGTGCCCAAAGA
AGGGCACCCCTGCGGGGTTCCCCCACGCCTTCGGCGCGGCTCCCCCTCCGGCAAAAAGTGGCCCCTCCGG
GGCTTGTTGATCGACTGCGCGGCCTTCGGCCTTGCCCAAGGTGGCGCTGCCCCCTTGGAACCCCCGCACT
CGCCGCCGTGAGGCTCGGGGGGCAGGCGGGCGGGCTTCGCCCTTCGACTGCCCCCACTCGCATAGGCTTG
GGTCGTTCCAGGCGCGTCAAGGCCAAGCCGCTGCGCGGTCGCTGCGCGAGCCTTGACCCGCCTTCCACTT
GGTGTCCAACCGGCAAGCGAAGCGCGCAGGCCGCAGGCCGGAGGCTTTTCCCCAGAGAAAATTAAAAAAA
TTGATGGGGCAAGGCCGCAGGCCGCGCAGTTGGAGCCGGTGGGTATGTGGTCGAAGGCTGGGTAGCCGGT
GGGCAATCCCTGTGGTCAAGCTCGTGGGCAGGCGCAGCCTGTCCATCAGCTTGTCCAGCAGGGTTGTCCA
CGGGCCGAGCGAAGCGAGCCAGCCGGTGGCCGCTCGCGGCCATCGTCCACATATCCACGGGCTGGCAAGG
GAGCGCAGCGACCGCGCAGGGCGAAGCCCGGAGAGCAAGCCCGTAGGGGGGGCGCGCCCAGCTGTCTAGG
GCGGCGGATTTGTCCTACTCAGGAGAGCGTTCACCGACAAACAACAGATAAAACGAAAGGCCCAGTCTTT
CGACTGAGCCTTTCGTTTTATTTGATGCCTTTAATTAAAGCGGATAACAATTTCACACAGGAGAATTCGC
GGCCGCTTCTAGAG
Features (pLannotate 1.2.2; 19 found; start..end, strand, type, name):
      1..26      +  promoter       J23119(SpeI) promoter (fragment): bacterial promoter (Registry of Standard Biological Parts BBa J23119) modified to end with an SpeI site
     61..681     +  CDS            tetR: TETR2_ECOLX - Experimental evidence at protein level: Swiss-Prot protein existence level 1. TetR is the repressor of the tetracycline resistance element; its N-terminal region forms a helix-turn-helix structure and binds DNA. Binding of tetracycline to TetR reduces the repressor affinity for the tetracycline resistance gene (tetA) promoter operator sites. From Escherichia coli.
    682..714     +  CDS            ssrA tag (LVA): C-terminal peptide that mediates degradation in bacteria through the ClpXP and ClpAP proteases (McGinness et al., 2006) mutant LVA variant that confers accelerated degradation under some conditions (Andersen et al., 1998)
    762..833     +  terminator     rrnB T1 terminator: transcription terminator T1 from the E. coli rrnB gene
    849..876     +  terminator     T7Te terminator: phage T7 early transcription terminator
    891..909     +  protein_bind   tet operator: tetO; bacterial operator O2 for the tetR and tetA genes tetracycline repressor TetR
    915..934     +  promoter       H1-2O2 promoter (fragment): doxycycline-inducible variant of the human H1 RNA promoter (Henriksen et al., 2007)
    969..1643    +  CDS            mRFP1: mRFP1 is a basic (constitutively fluorescent) red fluorescent protein published in 2002, derived from Discosoma sp.. It is reported to be a somewhat slowly-maturing monomer with low acid sensitivity.
   1691..1762    +  terminator     rrnB T1 terminator: transcription terminator T1 from the E. coli rrnB gene
   1778..1805    +  terminator     T7Te terminator: phage T7 early transcription terminator
   1812..1832    +  misc_feature   BioBrick suffix: universal suffix for all parts
   1837..1931    +  terminator     lambda t0 terminator: transcription terminator from phage lambda
   1979..2081    +  promoter       cat promoter: promoter of the E. coli cat gene encoding chloramphenicol acetyltransferase
   2082..2738    +  CDS            cat: CAT_ECOLX - Experimental evidence at protein level: Swiss-Prot protein existence level 1. This enzyme is an effector of chloramphenicol resistance in bacteria. From Escherichia coli. This protein is used as a marker in many commonly used cloning vectors, such as pACYC184.
   2890..2998    +  oriT           oriT: incP origin of transfer
   3009..3671    -  CDS            pBBR1 Rep: replication protein for the broad-host-range plasmid pBBR1 from Bordetella bronchiseptica
   3672..4443    -  rep_origin     pBBR1 oriV: replication origin of the broad-host-range plasmid pBBR1 from Bordetella bronchiseptica; requires the pBBR1 Rep protein for replication
   4558..4644    -  terminator     rrnB T1 terminator: Escherichia coli rrnB; transcription terminator T1 from the E. coli rrnB gene
   4683..4704    +  misc_feature   BioBrick prefix: BioBrick prefix for parts that do not start with "ATG"
