[The description below was written by a language model from this plasmid's Addgene catalogue record and pLannotate feature annotations shown in this document.]
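Description:
pTet01 is a 4.7 kb bacterial reporter plasmid built on pSEVA331Bb, a BioBrick-compatible derivative of the SEVA modular vector series. It replicates through the broad-host-range pBBR1 oriV together with its cognate Rep protein, which allows maintenance in E. coli as well as in a range of other Gram-negative bacteria. An incP oriT permits mobilisation by conjugation when transfer functions are supplied in trans. Selection is by chloramphenicol, conferred by the cat gene under its own promoter. The cargo region sits between a BioBrick prefix and suffix and is insulated from the backbone by lambda t0 and rrnB T1 terminators.

The insert is a two-unit anhydrotetracycline (ATc)-inducible switch. In the first unit, a promoter annotated as a fragment of the constitutive J23119 promoter lies at the sequence start, adjacent to the prefix across the plasmid's numbering origin. It drives tetR fused to an LVA-type ssrA degradation tag, which shortens repressor lifetime, and the unit ends in a double rrnB T1/T7Te terminator. In the second unit, a short tet operator-containing promoter region controls mRFP1, again followed by the double terminator. Part of this region was labelled by the annotation software as a fragment of a mammalian H1-2O2 promoter, most likely because of shared tetO sequence rather than a true H1 element. TetR binds the operator and represses mRFP1. ATc releases the repressor, giving red fluorescence as the readout.

The associated publication describes a genetic toolkit for controlling bacterial cellulose production in a cellulose-producing strain. This suggests pTet01 was used to characterise inducible expression in that kind of host.
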