Addgene plasmid #78283: pTet01
Purpose: mRFP1 expressed behind an ATc-inducible construct
Depositing lab: Tom Ellis. Depositing organization: Imperial College London. Publication: Engineering control of bacterial cellulose production using a genetic toolkit and a new cellulose-producing strain. Florea M, Hagemann H, Santosa G, Abbott J, Micklem CN, Spencer-Milnes X, de Arroyo Garcia L, Paschou D, Lazenbatt C, Kong D, Chughtai H, Jensen K, Freemont PS, Kitney R, Reeve B, Ellis T. Proc Natl Acad Sci U S A. 2016 Jun 14;113(24):E3431-40. doi: 10.1073/pnas.1522985113. Epub 2016 May 31. PubMed 27247386.
Backbone
  Vector backbone: pSEVA331Bb
  Backbone size w/o insert (bp): 2893
Growth in bacteria
  Bacterial resistance: Chloramphenicol, 25 μg/mL
  Growth temperature: 37°C
  Growth strain: DH5alpha
  Copy number: Unknown
Gene/Insert
  Gene/Insert name: Tet inducible mRFP1
Terms and licenses: Academic/Nonprofit Terms; Industry Terms: Not Available to Industry
How to cite: pTet01 was a gift from Tom Ellis (Addgene plasmid # 78283 ; http://n2t.net/addgene:78283 ; RRID:Addgene_78283)
