>Addgene plasmid #78283 | pTet01 | addgene partial sequence | sequence record 151009 | Tet-R 5'-GGCGAGTTTACGGGTTGTTA-3'
ATCACTTTACTTTTATCTAATCTGGACATCTAGTAGTCCTGTGTGACTCTAGTAGCTAGCACAATACCTA
GGACTGAGCTAGCCGTCAACTCTAGAAGCGGCCGCGAATTCTCCTGTGTGAAATTGTTATCCGCTTTAAT
TAAAGGCATCAAATAAAACGAAAGGCTCAGTCGAAAGACTGGGCCTTTCGTTTTATCTGTTGTTTGTCGG
TGAACGCTCTCCTGAGTAGGACAAATCCGCCGCCCTAGACAGCTGGGCGCGCCCCCCCTACGGGCTTGCT
CTCCGGGCTTCGCCCTGCGCGGTCGCTGCGCTCCCTTGCCAGCCCGTGGATATGTGGACGATGGCCGCGA
GCGGCCACCGGCTGGCTCGCTTCGCTCGGCCCGTGGACAACCCTGCTGGACAAGCTGATGGACAGGCTGC
GCCTGCCCACGAGCTTGACCACAGGGATTGCCCACCGGCTACCCAGCCTTCGACCACATACCCACCGGCT
CCAACTGCGCGGCCTGCGGCCTTGCCCCATCAATT
