>Addgene plasmid #78283 | pTet01 | addgene partial sequence | sequence record 156285 | RNAde-BB-3 5'-tacggacgaccttcaccttc-3'
AACGCATGAACTCTTTGATAACGTCTTCGGAGGAAGCCATCTAGTATTTCTCCTCTTTCTAGTAGTGCTC
AGTATCTCTATCACTGATAGGGATGTCAATCTCTATCACTGATAGGGACTCTAGTATATAAACGCAGAAA
GGCCCACCCGAAGGTGAGCCAGTGTGACTCTAGTAGAGAGCGTTCACCGACAAACAACAGATAAAACGAA
AGGCCCAGTCTTTCGACTGAGCCTTTCGTTTTATTTGATGCCTGGCTCTAGTAGTGATCTACACTAGCAC
TATCAGTGTTATTAAGCTACTAAAGCGTAGTTTTCGTCGTTTGCAGCGGACCCACTTTCACATTTAAGTT
GTTTTTCTAATCCGCATATGATCAATTCAAGGCCGAATAAGAAGGCTGGCTCTGCACCTTGGTGATCAAA
TAATTCGATAGCTTGTCGTAATAATGGCGGCATACTATCAGTAGTAGGTGTTTCCCTTTCTTCTTTAGCG
ACTTGATGCTCTTGATCTTCCAATACGCAACCTAAAGTAAAATGCCCCACAGCGCTGAGTGCATATAATG
CATTCTCTAGTGAAAAACCTTGTTGGCATAAAAAGGCTAATTGATTTTCGAGAGTTTCATACTGTTTTTC
TGTAGGCCGTGTACCTAAATGTACTTTTGCTCCATCGCGATGACTTAGTAAAGCACATCTAAAACTTTTA
GCGTTATTACGTAAAAAATCTTGCCAGCTTTCCCCTTCTAAAG
